>Addgene plasmid #77114 | MPP4 gRNA (BRDN0001147203) | addgene full sequence | sequence record 187144 | Addgene Assembled Sequence
CCCGGGTGCAAAGATGGATAAAGTTTTAAACAGAGAGGAATCTTTGCAGCTAATGGACCTTCTAGGTCTT
GAAAGGAGTGGGAATTGGCTCCGGTGCCCGTCAGTGGGCAGAGCGCACATCGCCCACAGTCCCCGAGAAG
TTGGGGGGAGGGGTCGGCAATTGATCCGGTGCCTAGAGAAGGTGGCGCGGGGTAAACTGGGAAAGTGATG
TCGTGTACTGGCTCCGCCTTTTTCCCGAGGGTGGGGGAGAACCGTATATAAGTGCAGTAGTCGCCGTGAA
CGTTCTTTTTCGCAACGGGTTTGCCGCCAGAACACAGGTAAGTGCCGTGTGTGGTTCCCGCGGGCCTGGC
CTCTTTACGGGTTATGGCCCTTGCGTGCCTTGAATTACTTCCACCTGGCTGCAGTACGTGATTCTTGATC
CCGAGCTTCGGGTTGGAAGTGGGTGGGAGAGTTCGAGGCCTTGCGCTTAAGGAGCCCCTTCGCCTCGTGC
TTGAGTTGAGGCCTGGCCTGGGCGCTGGGGCCGCCGCGTGCGAATCTGGTGGCACCTTCGCGCCTGTCTC
GCTGCTTTCGATAAGTCTCTAGCCATTTAAAATTTTTGATGACCTGCTGCGACGCTTTTTTTCTGGCAAG
ATAGTCTTGTAAATGCGGGCCAAGATCTGCACACTGGTATTTCGGTTTTTGGGGCCGCGGGCGGCGACGG
GGCCCGTGCGTCCCAGCGCACATGTTCGGCGAGGCGGGGCCTGCGAGCGCGGCCACCGAGAATCGGACGG
GGGTAGTCTCAAGCTGGCCGGCCTGCTCTGGTGCCTGGCCTCGCGCCGCCGTGTATCGCCCCGCCCTGGG
CGGCAAGGCTGGCCCGGTCGGCACCAGTTGCGTGAGCGGAAAGATGGCCGCTTCCCGGCCCTGCTGCAGG
GAGCTCAAAATGGAGGACGCGGCGCTCGGGAGAGCGGGCGGGTGAGTCACCCACACAAAGGAAAAGGGCC
TTTCCGTCCTCAGCCGTCGCTTCATGTGACTCCACGGAGTACCGGGCGCCGTCCAGGCACCTCGATTAGT
TCTCGAGCTTTTGGAGTACGTCGTCTTTAGGTTGGGGGGAGGGGTTTTATGCGATGGAGTTTCCCCACAC
TGAGTGGGTGGAGACTGAAGTTAGGCCAGCTTGGCACTTGATGTAATTCTCCTTGGAATTTGCCCTTTTT
GAGTTTGGATCTTGGTTCATTCTCAAGCCTCAGACAGTGGTTCAAAGTTTTTTTCTTCCATTTCAGGTGT
CGTGACGTACGGCCACCATGACCGAGTACAAGCCCACGGTGCGCCTCGCCACCCGCGACGACGTCCCCAG
GGCCGTACGCACCCTCGCCGCCGCGTTCGCCGACTACCCCGCCACGCGCCACACCGTCGATCCGGACCGC
CACATCGAGCGGGTCACCGAGCTGCAAGAACTCTTCCTCACGCGCGTCGGGCTCGACATCGGCAAGGTGT
GGGTCGCGGACGACGGCGCCGCCGTGGCGGTCTGGACCACGCCGGAGAGCGTCGAAGCGGGGGCGGTGTT
CGCCGAGATCGGCCCGCGCATGGCCGAGTTGAGCGGTTCCCGGCTGGCCGCGCAGCAACAGATGGAAGGC
CTCCTGGCGCCGCACCGGCCCAAGGAGCCCGCGTGGTTCCTGGCCACCGTCGGAGTCTCGCCCGACCACC
AGGGCAAGGGTCTGGGCAGCGCCGTCGTGCTCCCCGGAGTGGAGGCGGCCGAGCGCGCCGGGGTGCCCGC
CTTCCTGGAGACCTCCGCGCCCCGCAACCTCCCCTTCTACGAGCGGCTCGGCTTCACCGTCACCGCCGAC
GTCGAGGTGCCCGAAGGACCGCGCACCTGGTGCATGACCCGCAAGCCCGGTGCCTGAACGCGTTAAGTCG
ACAATCAACCTCTGGATTACAAAATTTGTGAAAGATTGACTGGTATTCTTAACTATGTTGCTCCTTTTAC
GCTATGTGGATACGCTGCTTTAATGCCTTTGTATCATGCTATTGCTTCCCGTATGGCTTTCATTTTCTCC
TCCTTGTATAAATCCTGGTTGCTGTCTCTTTATGAGGAGTTGTGGCCCGTTGTCAGGCAACGTGGCGTGG
TGTGCACTGTGTTTGCTGACGCAACCCCCACTGGTTGGGGCATTGCCACCACCTGTCAGCTCCTTTCCGG
GACTTTCGCTTTCCCCCTCCCTATTGCCACGGCGGAACTCATCGCCGCCTGCCTTGCCCGCTGCTGGACA
GGGGCTCGGCTGTTGGGCACTGACAATTCCGTGGTGTTGTCGGGGAAATCATCGTCCTTTCCTTGGCTGC
TCGCCTGTGTTGCCACCTGGATTCTGCGCGGGACGTCCTTCTGCTACGTCCCTTCGGCCCTCAATCCAGC
GGACCTTCCTTCCCGCGGCCTGCTGCCGGCTCTGCGGCCTCTTCCGCGTCTTCGCCTTCGCCCTCAGACG
AGTCGGATCTCCCTTTGGGCCGCCTCCCCGCGTCGACTTTAAGACCAATGACTTACAAGGCAGCTGTAGA
TCTTAGCCACTTTTTAAAAGAAAAGGGGGGACTGGAAGGGCTAATTCACTCCCAACGAAGACAAGATCTG
CTTTTTGCTTGTACTGGGTCTCTCTGGTTAGACCAGATCTGAGCCTGGGAGCTCTCTGGCTAACTAGGGA
ACCCACTGCTTAAGCCTCAATAAAGCTTGCCTTGAGTGCTTCAAGTAGTGTGTGCCCGTCTGTTGTGTGA
CTCTGGTAACTAGAGATCCCTCAGACCCTTTTAGTCAGTGTGGAAAATCTCTAGCAGTACGTATAGTAGT
TCATGTCATCTTATTATTCAGTATTTATAACTTGCAAAGAAATGAATATCAGAGAGTGAGAGGAACTTGT
TTATTGCAGCTTATAATGGTTACAAATAAAGCAATAGCATCACAAATTTCACAAATAAAGCATTTTTTTC
ACTGCATTCTAGTTGTGGTTTGTCCAAACTCATCAATGTATCTTATCATGTCTGGCTCTAGCTATCCCGC
CCCTAACTCCGCCCATCCCGCCCCTAACTCCGCCCAGTTCCGCCCATTCTCCGCCCCATGGCTGACTAAT
TTTTTTTATTTATGCAGAGGCCGAGGCCGCCTCGGCCTCTGAGCTATTCCAGAAGTAGTGAGGAGGCTTT
TTTGGAGGCCTAGGGACGTACCCAATTCGCCCTATAGTGAGTCGTATTACGCGCGCTCACTGGCCGTCGT
TTTACAACGTCGTGACTGGGAAAACCCTGGCGTTACCCAACTTAATCGCCTTGCAGCACATCCCCCTTTC
GCCAGCTGGCGTAATAGCGAAGAGGCCCGCACCGATCGCCCTTCCCAACAGTTGCGCAGCCTGAATGGCG
AATGGG
[124 nt withheld, positions 3367-3490]
C
[91 nt withheld, positions 3492-3582]
A
[49 nt withheld, positions 3584-3632]
CCTTTGACGTTGGAGTCCACGTTCTTT
[37 nt withheld, positions 3660-3696]
ACCCTATCTCGGTCTATTCTTTTGATTTATAAGGGATTTTGCCGATTTCGGCCTATTGGTTAAAAAATGA
GCTGATTTAACAAAAATTTAACGCGAATTTTAACAAAATATTAACGCTTACAATTTAGGTGGCACTTTTC
GGGGAAATGTGCGCGGAACCCCTATTTGTTTATTTTTCTAAATACATTCAAATATGTATCCGCTCATGAG
ACAATAACCCTGATAAATGCTTCAATAATATTGAAAAAGGAAGAGTATGAGTATTCAACATTTCCGTGTC
GCCCTTATTCCCTTTTTTGCGGCATTTTGCCTTCCTGTTTTTGCTCACCCAGAAACGCTGGTGAAAGTAA
AAGATGCTGAAGATCAGTTGGGTGCACGAGTGGGTTACATCGAACTGGATCTCAACAGCGGTAAGATCCT
TGAGAGTTTTCGCCCCGAAGAACGTTTTCCAATGATGAGCACTTTTAAAGTTCTGCTATGTGGCGCGGTA
TTATCCCGTATTGACGCCGGGCAAGAGCAACTCGGTCGCCGCATACACTATTCTCAGAATGACTTGGTTG
AGTACTCACCAGTCACAGAAAAGCATCTTACGGATGGCATGACAGTAAGAGAATTATGCAGTGCTGCCAT
AACCATGAGTGATAACACTGCGGCCAACTTACTTCTGACAACGATCGGAGGACCGAAGGAGCTAACCGCT
TTTTTGCACAACATGGGGGATCATGTAACTCGCCTTGATCGTTGGGAACCGGAGCTGAATGAAGCCATAC
CAAACGACGAGCGTGACACCACGATGCCTGTAGCAATGGCAACAACGTTGCGCAAACTATTAACTGGCGA
ACTACTTACTCTAGCTTCCCGGCAACAATTAATAGACTGGATGGAGGCGGATAAAGTTGCAGGACCACTT
CTGCGCTCGGCCCTTCCGGCTGGCTGGTTTATTGCTGATAAATCTGGAGCCGGTGAGCGTGGGTCTCGCG
GTATCATTGCAGCACTGGGGCCAGATGGTAAGCCCTCCCGTATCGTAGTTATCTACACGACGGGGAGTCA
GGCAACTATGGATGAACGAAATAGACAGATCGCTGAGATAGGTGCCTCACTGATTAAGCATTGGTAACTG
TCAGACCAAGTTTACTCATATATACTTTAGATTGATTTAAAACTTCATTTTTAATTTAAAAGGATCTAGG
TGAAGATCCTTTTTGATAATCTCATGACCAAAATCCCTTAACGTGAGTTTTCGTTCCACTGAGCGTCAGA
CCCCGTAGAAAAGATCAAAGGATCTTCTTGAGATCCTTTTTTTCTGCGCGTAATCTGCTGCTTGCAAACA
AAAAAACCACCGCTACCAGCGGTGGTTTGTTTGCCGGATCAAGAGCTACCAACTCTTTTTCCGAAGGTAA
CTGGCTTCAGCAGAGCGCAGATACCAAATACTGTTCTTCTAGTGTAGCCGTAGTTAGGCCACCACTTCAA
GAACTCTGTAGCACCGCCTACATACCTCGCTCTGCTAATCCTGTTACCAGTGGCTGCTGCCAGTGGCGAT
AAGTCGTGTCTTACCGGGTTGGACTCAAGACGATAGTTACCGGATAAGGCGCAGCGGTCGGGCTGAACGG
GGGGTTCGTGCACACAGCCCAGCTTGGAGCGAACGACCTACACCGAACTGAGATACCTACAGCGTGAGCT
ATGAGAAAGCGCCACGCTTCCCGAAGGGAGAAAGGCGGACAGGTATCCGGTAAGCGGCAGGGTCGGAACA
GGAGAGCGCACGAGGGAGCTTCCAGGGGGAAACGCCTGGTATCTTTATAGTCCTGTCGGGTTTCGCCACC
TCTGACTTGAGCGTCGATTTTTGTGATGCTCGTCAGGGGGGCGGAGCCTATGGAAAAACGCCAGCAACGC
GGCCTTTTTACGGTTCCTGGCCTTTTGCTGGCCTTTTGCTCACATGTTCTTTCCTGCGTTATCCCCTGAT
TCTGTGGATAACCGTATTACCGCCTTTGAGTGAGCTGATACCGCTCGCCGCAGCCGAACGACCGAGCGCA
GCGAGTCAGTGAGCGAGGAAGCGGAAGAGCGCCCAATACGCAAACCGCCTCTCCCCGCGCGTTGGCCGAT
TCATTAATGCAGCTGGCACGACAGGTTTCCCGACTGGAAAGCGGGCAGTGAGCGCAACGCAATTAATGTG
AGTTAGCTCACTCATTAGGCACCCCAGGCTTTACACTTTATGCTTCCGGCTCGTATGTTGTGTGGAATTG
TGAGCGGATAACAATTTCACACAGGAAACAGCTATGACCATGATTACGCCAAGCGCGCAATTAACCCTCA
CTAAAGGGAACAAAAGCTGGAGCTGCAAGCTTAATGTAGTCTTATGCAATACTCTTGTAGTCTTGCAACA
TGGTAACGATGAGTTAGCAACATGCCTTACAAGGAGAGAAAAAGCACCGTGCATGCCGATTGGTGGAAGT
AAGGTGGTACGATCGTGCCTTATTAGGAAGGCAACAGACGGGTCTGACATGGATTGGACGAACCACTGAA
TTGCCGCATTGCAGAGATATTGTATTTAAGTGCCTAGCTCGATACATAAACGGGTCTCTCTGGTTAGACC
AGATCTGAGCCTGGGAGCTCTCTGGCTAACTAGGGAACCCACTGCTTAAGCCTCAATAAAGCTTGCCTTG
AGTGCTTCAAGTAGTGTGTGCCCGTCTGTTGTGTGACTCTGGTAACTAGAGATCCCTCAGACCCTTTTAG
TCAGTGTGGAAAATCTCTAGCAGTGGCGCCCGAACAGGGACTTGAAAGCGAAAGGGAAACCAGAGGAGCT
CTCTCGACGCAGGACTCGGCTTGCTGAAGCGCGCACGGCAAGAGGCGAGGGGCGGCGACTGGTGAGTACG
CCAAAAATTTTGACTAGCGGAGGCTAGAAGGAGAGAGATGGGTGCGAGAGCGTCAGTATTAAGCGGGGGA
GAATTAGATCGCGATGGGAAAAAATTCGGTTAAGGCCAGGGGGAAAGAAAAAATATAAATTAAAACATAT
AGTATGGGCAAGCAGGGAGCTAGAACGATTCGCAGTTAATCCTGGCCTGTTAGAAACATCAGAAGGCTGT
AGACAAATACTGGGACAGCTACAACCATCCCTTCAGACAGGATCAGAAGAACTTAGATCATTATATAATA
CAGTAGCAACCCTCTATTGTGTGCATCAAAGGATAGAGATAAAAGACACCAAGGAAGCTTTAGACAAGAT
AGAGGAAGAGCAAAACAAAAGTAAGACCACCGCACAGCAAGCGGCCGCTGATCTTCAGACCTGGAGGAGG
AGATATGAGGGACAATTGGAGAAGTGAATTATATAAATATAAAGTAGTAAAAATTGAACCATTAGGAGTA
GCACCCACCAAGGCAAAGAGAAGAGTGGTGCAGAGAGAAAAAAGAGCAGTGGGAATAGGAGCTTTGTTCC
TTGGGTTCTTGGGAGCAGCAGGAAGCACTATGGGCGCAGCGTCAATGACGCTGACGGTACAGGCCAGACA
ATTATTGTCTGGTATAGTGCAGCAGCAGAACAATTTGCTGAGGGCTATTGAGGCGCAACAGCATCTGTTG
CAACTCACAGTCTGGGGCATCAAGCAGCTCCAGGCAAGAATCCTGGCTGTGGAAAGATACCTAAAGGATC
AACAGCTCCTGGGGATTTGGGGTTGCTCTGGAAAACTCATTTGCACCACTGCTGTGCCTTGGAATGCTAG
TTGGAGTAATAAATCTCTGGAACAGATTTGGAATCACACGACCTGGATGGAGTGGGACAGAGAAATTAAC
AATTACACAAGCTTAATACACTCCTTAATTGAAGAATCGCAAAACCAGCAAGAAAAGAATGAACAAGAAT
TATTGGAATTAGATAAATGGGCAAGTTTGTGGAATTGGTTTAACATAACAAATTGGCTGTGGTATATAAA
ATTATTCATAATGATAGTAGGAGGCTTGGTAGGTTTAAGAATAGTTTTTGCTGTACTTTCTATAGTGAAT
AGAGTTAGGCAGGGATATTCACCATTATCGTTTCAGACCCACCTCCCAACCCCGAGGGGACCCAGAGAGG
GCCTATTTCCCATGATTCCTTCATATTTGCATATACGATACAAGGCTGTTAGAGAGATAATTAGAATTAA
TTTGACTGTAAACACAAAGATATTAGTACAAAATACGTGACGTAGAAAGTAATAATTTCTTGGGTAGTTT
GCAGTTTTAAAATTATGTTTTAAAATGGACTATCATATGCTTACCGTAACTTGAAAGTATTTCGATTTCT
TGGCTTTATATATCTTGTGGAAAGGACGAAACACCGACCAGAATGATGCCCTCTGGGTTTTAGAGCTAGA
AATAGCAAGTTAAAATAAGGCTAGTCCGTTATCAACTTGAAAAAGTGGCACCGAGTCGGTGCTTTTTTAA
GCTTGGCGTAACTAGATCTTGAGACAAATGGCAGTATTCATCCACAATTTTAAAAGAAAAGGGGGGATTG
GGGGGTACAGTGCAGGGGAAAGAATAGTAGACATAATAGCAACAGACATACAAACTAAAGAATTACAAAA
ACAAATTACAAAAATTCAAAATTTTCGGGTTTATTACAGGGACAGCAGAGATCCACTTTGGCGCCGGCTC
GAGGGGG
Features (pLannotate 1.2.2; 29 found; start..end, strand, type, name):
     14..80      +  CDS            small t antigen (fragment): SV40 (simian virus 40) small t antigen
    106..317     +  promoter       EF-1α core promoter: core promoter for human elongation factor EF-1α
    318..1256    +  intron         EF-1α intron A: intron upstream of the start codon of human EF-1α
   1278..1877    +  CDS            PuroR (fragment): puromycin N-acetyltransferase; pac from Streptomyces; confers resistance to puromycin
   1893..2481    +  misc_feature   WPRE: woodchuck hepatitis virus posttranscriptional regulatory element
   2532..2551    +  misc_feature   cPPT/CTS (fragment): central polypurine tract and central termination sequence of HIV-1
   2553..2786    +  LTR            3' LTR (ΔU3): self-inactivating 3' long terminal repeat (LTR) from HIV-1
   2864..2985    +  polyA_signal   SV40 poly(A) signal: SV40 polyadenylation signal
   3025..3160    +  rep_origin     SV40 ori: SV40 origin of replication
   3181..3199    -  promoter       T7 promoter: promoter for bacteriophage T7 RNA polymerase
   3207..3362    +  CDS            lacZα (fragment): LacZα fragment of β-galactosidase; lacZ fragment
   3367..3795    +  rep_origin     f1 ori (sequence partly withheld): f1 bacteriophage origin of replication; arrow indicates direction of (+) strand synthesis
   3848..3952    +  promoter       AmpR promoter: bla
   3953..4813    +  CDS            AmpR: β-lactamase; bla; confers resistance to ampicillin, carbenicillin, and related antibiotics
   4984..5572    +  rep_origin     ori: high-copy-number ColE1/pMB1/pBR322/pUC origin of replication
   5755..5847    +  CDS            lacI (fragment): lac repressor; lacI; The lac repressor binds to the lac operator to inhibit transcription in E. coli. This inhibition can be relieved by adding lactose or isopropyl-β-D-thiogalactopyranoside (IPTG).
   5860..5881    +  protein_bind   CAP binding site: CAP binding activates transcription in the presence of cAMP. E. coli catabolite activator protein
   5896..5926    +  promoter       lac promoter: promoter for the E. coli lac operon
   5934..5950    +  protein_bind   lac operator: The lac repressor binds to the lac operator to inhibit transcription in E. coli. This inhibition can be relieved by adding lactose or isopropyl-β-D-thiogalactopyranoside (IPTG). lac repressor encoded by lacI
   5995..6013    +  promoter       T3 promoter: promoter for bacteriophage T3 RNA polymerase
   6041..6267    +  promoter       RSV promoter: Rous sarcoma virus enhancer/promoter
   6268..6448    +  LTR            5' LTR (truncated): truncated 5' long terminal repeat (LTR) from HIV-1
   6495..6620    +  misc_feature   HIV-1 Ψ: packaging signal of human immunodeficiency virus type 1
   6604..6967    +  CDS            HIV-1 gag (fragment): gag protein from human immunodeficiency virus 1; gag
   7113..7346    +  misc_feature   RRE: The Rev response element (RRE) of HIV-1 allows for Rev-dependent mRNA export from the nucleus to the cytoplasm.
   7723..7749    +  CDS            Rev (fragment): human immunodeficiency virus 1 (HIV-1) Rev protein; rev; enhances nuclear export of unspliced and incompletely spliced viral mRNAs
   7753..7993    +  promoter       U6 promoter: RNA polymerase III promoter for human U6 snRNA
   8023..8098    +  misc_RNA       gRNA scaffold: guide RNA scaffold for the Streptococcus pyogenes CRISPR/Cas9 system
   8154..8271    +  misc_feature   cPPT/CTS: central polypurine tract and central termination sequence of HIV-1
