[The description below was written by a language model from this plasmid's Addgene catalogue record and pLannotate feature annotations shown in this document.]
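Description:
MPP4 gRNA (BRDN0001147203) is a third-generation lentiviral transfer plasmid built on the lentiGuide-Puro backbone that delivers a single CRISPR guide RNA directed against human MPP4 (also known as ALS2CR5 or DLG6), designed against the NM_033066.2 reference transcript. It is propagated in E. coli as a high-copy plasmid through a ColE1/pUC-type origin with ampicillin selection from the β-lactamase gene. The backbone also carries an f1 origin, an SV40 origin and poly(A) signal, and remnants of a lac/T7/T3 cloning region.

The viral portion begins with an RSV promoter fused to a truncated HIV-1 5' LTR, which allows Tat-independent production of genomic RNA. This is followed by the Ψ packaging signal with a partial gag sequence, and then the Rev response element for Rev-dependent nuclear export. Within the provirus, a human U6 RNA polymerase III promoter drives the MPP4-specific spacer joined to the Streptococcus pyogenes Cas9 guide scaffold. A cPPT/CTS element sits just downstream to aid nuclear import of the viral genome. A second cassette uses the EF-1α core promoter with its intron A to express puromycin N-acetyltransferase, allowing selection of transduced mammalian cells. WPRE follows to enhance transcript expression, and the self-inactivating ΔU3 3' LTR closes the provirus.

The plasmid does not encode Cas9, so it is intended for cells that already express the nuclease or for use alongside a separate Cas9 lentivirus. It belongs to a human kinome guide collection designed with optimized sgRNA rules, and it is suited to knockout of MPP4 in individual experiments.
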