Addgene plasmid #77114: MPP4 gRNA (BRDN0001147203)
Purpose: 3rd generation lentiviral gRNA plasmid targeting human MPP4
Depositing lab: John Doench & David Root. Depositing organization: Broad Institute. Publication: Optimized sgRNA design to maximize activity and minimize off-target effects of CRISPR-Cas9. Doench JG, Fusi N, Sullender M, Hegde M, Vaimberg EW, Donovan KF, Smith I, Tothova Z, Wilen C, Orchard R, Virgin HW, Listgarten J, Root DE. Nat Biotechnol. 2016 Jan 18. doi: 10.1038/nbt.3437. PubMed 26780180.
Backbone
  Vector backbone: lentiGuide-Puro
  Backbone manufacturer: Zhang Lab (Addgene plasmid # 52963)
  Vector type: Mammalian Expression, Lentiviral, CRISPR
  Selectable markers: Puromycin
Growth in bacteria
  Bacterial resistance: Ampicillin, 100 μg/mL
  Growth temperature: 37°C
  Growth strain: DH5alpha
  Copy number: High Copy
Gene/Insert
  Gene/Insert name: MPP4 (alt names: MPP4; NM_033066.2)
  gRNA/shRNA sequence: ACCAGAATGATGCCCTCTGG
  Species: H. sapiens (human)
  Entrez Gene: MPP4 (a.k.a. ALS2CR5, DLG6)
  Promoter: hU6
  Cloning method: Unknown
  Sequencing primers: 5′ U6-F; 3′ pS2-R
Terms and licenses: Academic/Nonprofit Terms; Industry Terms: Not Available to Industry
Depositor comments: The gRNA was designed to target the following Genbank reference sequence(s): NM_033066.2. Note that this plasmid does NOT contain Cas9. It should be used in conjunction with lentiCas9-Blast (Addgene #52962) or otherwise with cell lines already expressing Cas9. Browse the full kinome gRNA library at http://www.addgene.org/pooled-library/broadgpp-human-kinome/ or visit http://www.broadinstitute.org/rnai/public/ for detailed protocols and information.
How to cite: MPP4 gRNA (BRDN0001147203) was a gift from John Doench & David Root (Addgene plasmid # 77114 ; http://n2t.net/addgene:77114 ; RRID:Addgene_77114)
