>Addgene plasmid #77114 | MPP4 gRNA (BRDN0001147203) | depositor partial sequence | sequence record 144574 | Target Sequence
ACCAGAATGATGCCCTCTGG
