>Addgene plasmid #77114 | MPP4 gRNA (BRDN0001147203) | addgene partial sequence | sequence record 187143 | hU6-F
CGTAGAAAGTAATAATTTCTTGGGTAGTTTGCAGTTTTAAAATTATGTTTTAAAATGGACTATCATATGC
TTACCGTAACTTGAAAGTATTTCGATTTCTTGGCTTTATATATCTTGTGGAAAGGACGAAACACCGACCA
GAATGATGCCCTCTGGGTTTTAGAGCTAGAAATAGCAAGTTAAAATAAGGCTAGTCCGTTATCAACTTGA
AAAAGTGGCACCGAGTCGGTGCTTTTTTAAGCTTGGCGTAACTAGATCTTGAGACAAATGGCAGTATTCA
TCCACAATTTTAAAAGAAAAGGGGGGATTGGGGGGTACAGTGCAGGGGAAAGAATAGTAGACATAATAGC
AACAGACATACAAACTAAAGAATTACAAAAACAAATTACAAAAATTCAAAATTTTCGGGTTTATTACAGG
GACAGCAGAGATCCACTTTGGCGCCGGCTCGAGGGGGCCCGGGTGCAAAGATGGATAAAGTTTTAAACAG
AGAGGAATCTTTGCAGCTAATGGACCTTCTAGGTCTTGAAAGGAGTGGGAATTGGCTCCGGTGCCCGTCA
GTGGGCAGAG
